>Addgene plasmid #53894 | BRWD1_pCSdest | addgene partial sequence | sequence record 95345 | EBV-rev 5'-GTGGTTTGTCCAAACTCATC-3'
TACGACTCACTATAGTTCTAGAGGCTCGAGAGGATCACCACTTTGTACAAGAAAGCTGGGTTCTAAATTA
AGGTACCTTTTGCTGTACGTAGCAAAGACTGCCTTCCTGCACCAAGTAAAGAAGTGACTCTTGAAATACT
GGGTGGAATTTCTTTATCCAACATAGGACCGATGCGCTGGCAGATTTGCAAAAGATGATCAGGAGCCACA
TGCTTATTGGACAAGACCAACTCCTCGTAGCTCCTGTTGTGCTCGTTGCCCTCCCAGTCCAATCTCTTCG
GCAACAACTGGTACTGCTCCAGCTCCTGCACCAGCACCTGGGCCGCTCTCCGACACGGGCCCGCCGATAG
GTACCGGGCGATAAGGAAGTACAGCTCCGACTCGATGAGAGGCACCGGGCGTCGGGCGGACGACGGCTCC
GCCATGGTGCCTGCTTTTTTGTACAAACTTGTGATCCTTGAATTCGAATCGATGGGATCCTGCAAAAAGA
ACAAGTAGCTTGTATTCTATAGTGTCACCTAAATCAAGCTTGCTCCGACGTCCCCAGGCAGAATGGCGGT
TCCCTAAACGAGCATTGCTTATATAGACCTCCCATTAGGCACGCCTACCGCCCATTTACGTCAATGGAAC
GCCCATTTGCGTCATTGCCCCTCCCCATTGACGTCAATGGGGATGTACTTGGCAGCCATCGCGGGCCATT
TACCGCCATTGACGTCAATGGGAGTACTGCCAATGTACCCTGGCGTACTTCCAATAGTAATGTACTTGCC
AAGTTACTATTAATAGATATTGATGTACTGCCAAGTGGGCCATTTACCGTCATTGACGTCAATA
