[The description below was written by a language model from this plasmid's Addgene catalogue record.]
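Description:
BRWD1_pCSdest is a Gateway-derived expression clone in which a human BRWD1 (also known as WDR9) coding sequence has been recombined into the pCSDest destination vector, a pCS2-style backbone of about 4.1 kb. The plasmid is catalogued as a mammalian expression vector. It is maintained in E. coli as a high-copy plasmid under ampicillin selection. No feature table accompanies the record, so elements such as the replication origin, the attB recombination scars left by Gateway cloning and the polyadenylation signal are not itemised.

The recorded insert is only 363 bp, far shorter than a full-length bromodomain and WD repeat-containing protein would require. The depositor's note points to a specific RefSeq transcript, which suggests that the clone represents a short BRWD1 isoform rather than the long canonical form, although the record does not say this outright. No epitope tags, fusions or reporters are listed.

The insert sits downstream of both a CMV promoter and an SP6 promoter. CMV drives strong constitutive expression after transfection of vertebrate cells or direct DNA injection. The SP6 phage promoter allows in vitro transcription of sense mRNA from the same template. This second route fits the associated study, which surveyed the effects of expressing human chromosome 21 genes on early zebrafish development. The construct therefore appears to be one member of a chromosome 21 clone set, made for overexpression screening in embryos and also usable for expression in cultured cells.
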