Addgene plasmid #53894: BRWD1_pCSdest
Depositing lab: Roger Reeves. Depositing organization: Johns Hopkins University and School of Medicine. Publication: Survey of Human Chromosome 21 Gene Expression Effects on Early Development in Danio rerio. Edie S, Zaghloul NA, Leitch CC, Klinedinst DK, Lebron J, Thole JF, McCallion AS, Katsanis N, Reeves RH. G3 (Bethesda). 2018 Jul 2;8(7):2215-2223. doi: 10.1534/g3.118.200144. PubMed 29760202.
Backbone
  Vector backbone: pCSDest
  Backbone manufacturer: Lawson Lab (Addgene Plasmid 22423)
  Backbone size w/o insert (bp): 4095
  Vector type: Mammalian Expression
Growth in bacteria
  Bacterial resistance: Ampicillin, 100 μg/mL
  Growth temperature: 37°C
  Growth strain: Top10
  Copy number: High Copy
Gene/Insert
  Gene/Insert name: BRWD1 (alt name: WDR9)
  Species: H. sapiens (human)
  Insert size (bp): 363
  Entrez Gene: BRWD1 (a.k.a. C21orf107, DCAF19, N143, WDR9, WRD9)
  Promoter: SP6 and CMV
  Cloning method: Gateway Cloning
  Sequencing primers: 5′ CMV-F; 3′ EBV-Rev
Terms and licenses: Academic/Nonprofit Terms; Industry Terms
Depositor comments: NM_001007246
How to cite: BRWD1_pCSdest was a gift from Roger Reeves (Addgene plasmid # 53894 ; http://n2t.net/addgene:53894 ; RRID:Addgene_53894)
